Addgene plasmid #148495: pT7-V5-SBP-C1-HsMex3B_230-569_AD
Purpose: Mammalian Expression of HsMex3B_230-569
Depositing lab: Elisa Izaurralde. Depositing organization: Max Planck Institute for Developmental Biology.
Backbone
  Vector backbone: Unknown
  Vector type: Mammalian Expression
Growth in bacteria
  Bacterial resistance: Kanamycin, 50 μg/mL
  Growth temperature: 37°C
  Growth strain: DH5alpha
  Copy number: High Copy
Gene/Insert
  Gene/Insert name: HsMex3B_230-569
  Species: H. sapiens (human)
  Entrez Gene: MEX3B (a.k.a. RKHD3, MEX-3B, RNF195, MGC117199, DKFZp434J0617)
  Cloning method: Unknown
Terms and licenses: Academic/Nonprofit Terms; Industry Terms: Not Available to Industry
Depositor comments: ORF extracted from NCBI:NM_032246 Plasmids from this collection were made available to the research community and donated after the lab closed. Please note that the sequence provided by the depositing laboratory may be theoretical/predicted or based on Sanger sequencing results. There may be discrepancies between sequencing results obtained by Addgene and the depositor sequence. If an Addgene verified sequence is not available, please contact before placing your order to request that our lab fully sequence the plasmid.
How to cite: pT7-V5-SBP-C1-HsMex3B_230-569_AD was a gift from Elisa Izaurralde (Addgene plasmid # 148495 ; http://n2t.net/addgene:148495 ; RRID:Addgene_148495)
