[The description below was written by a language model from this plasmid's Addgene catalogue record and pLannotate feature annotations shown in this document.]
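Description:
pT7-V5-SBP-C1-HsMex3B_230-569_AD is a 5,254-nt mammalian expression plasmid encoding a C-terminal fragment (residues 230–569) of human MEX3B, an RNA-binding protein thought to act in post-transcriptional regulation. The catalogue lists the backbone as unknown. The annotated features nonetheless show a C1-style architecture, with tags placed upstream of a multiple cloning site so that the insert is fused at its N-terminus. Transcription is driven by the human cytomegalovirus immediate-early enhancer and promoter. A bacteriophage T7 promoter lies just downstream, which in principle also allows transcription by T7 RNA polymerase. The open reading frame begins with a V5 epitope tag followed by a streptavidin-binding peptide (SBP), continues through the cloning site into the MEX3B fragment, and is terminated by an SV40 polyadenylation signal. The ORF was derived from the human reference mRNA.

For propagation, the plasmid carries a high-copy ColE1/pUC-type origin and an f1 phage origin. A single Tn5 NeoR/KanR gene sits behind tandem bacterial (bla) and SV40 early promoters and is followed by the HSV TK polyadenylation signal. It therefore confers kanamycin resistance in E. coli and could support G418 selection in mammalian cells. Several short annotated fragments (HIV-1 LTR, SV40 large T antigen, ble, bGH poly(A)) are most likely incidental sequence matches or backbone remnants, not functional elements.

The stated purpose is simply mammalian expression of this MEX3B fragment. The V5 tag allows immunodetection, and the SBP tag allows capture on streptavidin resin, which would suit pulldown experiments probing the interactions of this region, though the record does not specify an application. The meaning of the "AD" suffix in the name is also not explained.
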