Features (pLannotate 1.2.2; 19 found; start..end, strand, type, name):
      1..304     +  enhancer       CMV enhancer: human cytomegalovirus immediate early enhancer
    305..508     +  promoter       CMV promoter: human cytomegalovirus (CMV) immediate early promoter
    504..537     +  LTR            5' LTR (truncated) (fragment): truncated 5' long terminal repeat (LTR) from HIV-1
    553..571     +  promoter       T7 promoter: promoter for bacteriophage T7 RNA polymerase
    608..649     +  CDS            V5 tag: epitope tag from simian virus 5
    671..784     +  CDS            SBP: streptavidin-binding peptide selected from a peptide library; binds streptavidin with nanomolar affinity (Keefe et al., 2001)
    785..841     +  misc_feature   MCS: multiple cloning site
    839..1861    +  CDS            MEX3B (fragment): MEX3B_HUMAN - Also known as KIAA2009, RKHD3, RNF195. Experimental evidence at protein level: Swiss-Prot protein existence level 1. RNA-binding protein. May be involved in post-transcriptional regulatory mechanisms. From Homo sapiens (Human).
   1875..1959    +  CDS            large T antigen (fragment): large T antigen from SV40 (simian virus 40)
   1982..2103    +  polyA_signal   SV40 poly(A) signal: SV40 polyadenylation signal
   2137..2565    -  rep_origin     f1 ori (sequence partly withheld): f1 bacteriophage origin of replication; arrow indicates direction of (+) strand synthesis
   2592..2696    +  promoter       AmpR promoter: bla
   2698..3055    +  promoter       SV40 promoter: SV40 enhancer and early promoter
   3090..3884    +  CDS            NeoR/KanR: aminoglycoside phosphotransferase from Tn5; aph(3')-II (or nptII); confers resistance to neomycin, kanamycin, and G418 (Geneticin®)
   3905..4057    +  CDS            ble (fragment): BLE_KLEPN - Experimental evidence at protein level: Swiss-Prot protein existence level 1. Binding protein with a strong affinity to the bleomycin family of antibiotics. Binds to CL990; an antimitotic-antibiotic compound. From Klebsiella pneumoniae.
   4116..4163    +  polyA_signal   HSV TK poly(A) signal: herpes simplex virus thymidine kinase polyadenylation signal (Cole and Stacy, 1985)
   4254..4270    -  polyA_signal   bGH poly(A) signal (fragment): bovine growth hormone polyadenylation signal
   4492..5080    +  rep_origin     ori: high-copy-number ColE1/pMB1/pBR322/pUC origin of replication
   5195..5254    +  enhancer       CMV enhancer (fragment): human cytomegalovirus immediate early enhancer
>Addgene plasmid #148495 | pT7-V5-SBP-C1-HsMex3B_230-569_AD | addgene full sequence | sequence record 357785 | Addgene NGS Result
CGTTACATAACTTACGGTAAATGGCCCGCCTGGCTGACCGCCCAACGACCCCCGCCCATTGACGTCAATA
ATGACGTATGTTCCCATAGTAACGCCAATAGGGACTTTCCATTGACGTCAATGGGTGGAGTATTTACGGT
AAACTGCCCACTTGGCAGTACATCAAGTGTATCATATGCCAAGTACGCCCCCTATTGACGTCAATGACGG
TAAATGGCCCGCCTGGCATTATGCCCAGTACATGACCTTATGGGACTTTCCTACTTGGCAGTACATCTAC
GTATTAGTCATCGCTATTACCATGGTGATGCGGTTTTGGCAGTACATCAATGGGCGTGGATAGCGGTTTG
ACTCACGGGGATTTCCAAGTCTCCACCCCATTGACGTCAATGGGAGTTTGTTTTGGCACCAAAATCAACG
GGACTTTCCAAAATGTCGTAACAACTCCGCCCCATTGACGCAAATGGGCGGTAGGCGTGTACGGTGGGAG
GTCTATATAAGCAGAGCTCTCTGGCTAACTAGAGAACCCACTGCTTACTGGCTTATCGAAATTAATACGA
CTCACTATAGGGAGACCCAAGCTCTAGCGCTACCGGTCGCCACCATGGGTAAGCCTATCCCTAACCCTCT
CCTCGGTCTCGATTCTACGCCCGGAAGCGGTAGCGGTACGATGGACGAGAAGACCACCGGCTGGGGGGGC
GGCCACGTGGTGGAGGGCCTGGCCGGCGAGCTGGAGCAGCTGCGGGCCAGGCTGGAGCACCACCCTCAGG
GCCAGCGGGAGCCCAGATCTCGAGCTCAAGCTTCGAATTCTGCAGTCGACGGTACCGCGGGCCCGGGATC
CGGCGGCATCATTGAGCTCACAGACGAGAACGACTTCCACGCCAACGGCACCGATGTGGGCTTCGATCTG
CATCATGGGTCCGGCGGGTCCGGCCCAGGCAGCCTCTGGAGCAAGCCCACCCCCAGCATCACGCCCACCC
CCGGCCGCAAGCCTTTCTCTAGCTACCGCAACGACAGCTCCAGCTCGCTTGGCAGTGCTTCCACAGACTC
TTATTTCGGCGGCGGGACCAGCAGCAGCGCAGCGGCTACCCAGCGCCTGGCGGACTACAGCCCCCCTAGC
CCCGCCCTGAGCTTTGCGCACAACGGAAACAATAACAATAACGGCAATGGGTACACCTACACAGCGGGGG
GAGAAGCCTCAGTGCCATCCCCCGACGGCTGCCCCGAGCTGCAGCCCACTTTTGACCCGGCTCCCGCTCC
CCCACCTGGGGCACCACTTATCTGGGCCCAGTTCGAGCGGTCCCCGGGAGGCGGACCTGCAGCTCCGGTA
TCTTCTTCCTGCTCTTCTTCTGCATCTTCGTCTGCTTCTTCCTCCTCCGTGGTCTTCCCCGGGGGTGGCG
CCAGTGCGCCCTCCAACGCCAACCTGGGGCTATTGGTGCACCGCCGGCTGCACCCTGGCACCAGCTGCCC
GCGCCTGTCTCCACCCTTGCACATGGCCCCGGGGGCGGGAGAGCACCACCTGGCTCGCCGGGTGCGCAGC
GACCCGGGTGGAGGAGGCCTGGCCTACGCCGCTTATGCCAACGGGCTGGGGGCACAGCTGCCTGGCTTGC
AGCCGTCGGACACGTCGGGCTCCTCCTCTTCGTCCAGCTCCTCCTCCAGCTCTTCATCCTCTTCCTCCGG
GCTTCGGCGTAAAGGCAGCCGCGACTGCTCCGTGTGCTTCGAGAGCGAAGTGATTGCCGCGCTGGTGCCC
TGTGGCCACAACCTCTTCTGCATGGAGTGCGCCAATCGCATCTGTGAGAAGAGCGAGCCCGAGTGCCCGG
TCTGCCACACCGCGGTCACTCAGGCCATCCGCATCTTTTCTTAATCTAGATAACTGATCATAATCAGCCA
TACCACATTTGTAGAGGTTTTACTTGCTTTAAAAAACCTCCCACACCTCCCCCTGAACCTGAAACATAAA
ATGAATGCAATTGTTGTTGTTAACTTGTTTATTGCAGCTTATAATGGTTACAAATAAAGCAATAGCATCA
CAAATTTCACAAATAAAGCATTTTTTTCACTGCATTCTAGTTGTGGTTTGTCCAAACTCATCAATGTATC
TTAACGCGTAAATTGTAAGCGTTAATATTTTGTTAAAATTCGCGTTAAATTTTTGTTAAATCAGCTCATT
TTTTAACCAATAGGCCGAAATCGGCAAAATCCCTTATAAATCAAAAGAATAGACCGAGATAGGGT
[37 nt withheld, positions 2236-2272]
AAAGAACGTGGACTCCAACGTCAAAGG
[49 nt withheld, positions 2300-2348]
T
[91 nt withheld, positions 2350-2440]
G
[124 nt withheld, positions 2442-2565]
CAGGTGGCACTTTTCGGGGAAATGTGCGCGGAACCCCTATTTGTTTATTTTTCTAAATACATTCAAATAT
GTATCCGCTCATGAGACAATAACCCTGATAAATGCTTCAATAATATTGAAAAAGGAAGAGTCCTGAGGCG
GAAAGAACCAGCTGTGGAATGTGTGTCAGTTAGGGTGTGGAAAGTCCCCAGGCTCCCCAGCAGGCAGAAG
TATGCAAAGCATGCATCTCAATTAGTCAGCAACCAGGTGTGGAAAGTCCCCAGGCTCCCCAGCAGGCAGA
AGTATGCAAAGCATGCATCTCAATTAGTCAGCAACCATAGTCCCGCCCCTAACTCCGCCCATCCCGCCCC
TAACTCCGCCCAGTTCCGCCCATTCTCCGCCCCATGGCTGACTAATTTTTTTTATTTATGCAGAGGCCGA
GGCCGCCTCGGCCTCTGAGCTATTCCAGAAGTAGTGAGGAGGCTTTTTTGGAGGCCTAGGCTTTTGCAAA
GATCGATCAAGAGACAGGATGAGGATCGTTTCGCATGATTGAACAAGATGGATTGCACGCAGGTTCTCCG
GCCGCTTGGGTGGAGAGGCTATTCGGCTATGACTGGGCACAACAGACAATCGGCTGCTCTGATGCCGCCG
TGTTCCGGCTGTCAGCGCAGGGGCGCCCGGTTCTTTTTGTCAAGACCGACCTGTCCGGTGCCCTGAATGA
ACTGCAAGACGAGGCAGCGCGGCTATCGTGGCTGGCCACGACGGGCGTTCCTTGCGCAGCTGTGCTCGAC
GTTGTCACTGAAGCGGGAAGGGACTGGCTGCTATTGGGCGAAGTGCCGGGGCAGGATCTCCTGTCATCTC
ACCTTGCTCCTGCCGAGAAAGTATCCATCATGGCTGATGCAATGCGGCGGCTGCATACGCTTGATCCGGC
TACCTGCCCATTCGACCACCAAGCGAAACATCGCATCGAGCGAGCACGTACTCGGATGGAAGCCGGTCTT
GTCGATCAGGATGATCTGGACGAAGAGCATCAGGGGCTCGCGCCAGCCGAACTGTTCGCCAGGCTCAAGG
CGAGCATGCCCGACGGCGAGGATCTCGTCGTGACCCATGGCGATGCCTGCTTGCCGAATATCATGGTGGA
AAATGGCCGCTTTTCTGGATTCATCGACTGTGGCCGGCTGGGTGTGGCGGACCGCTATCAGGACATAGCG
TTGGCTACCCGTGATATTGCTGAAGAGCTTGGCGGCGAATGGGCTGACCGCTTCCTCGTGCTTTACGGTA
TCGCCGCTCCCGATTCGCAGCGCATCGCCTTCTATCGCCTTCTTGACGAGTTCTTCTGAGCGGGACTCTG
GGGTTCGAAATGACCGACCAAGCGACGCCCAACCTGCCATCACGAGATTTCGATTCCACCGCCGCCTTCT
ATGAAAGGTTGGGCTTCGGAATCGTTTTCCGGGACGCCGGCTGGATGATCCTCCAGCGCGGGGATCTCAT
GCTGGAGTTCTTCGCCCACCCTAGGGGGAGGCTAACTGAAACACGGAAGGAGACAATACCGGAAGGAACC
CGCGCTATGACGGCAATAAAAAGACAGAATAAAACGCACGGTGTTGGGTCGTTTGTTCATAAACGCGGGG
TTCGGTCCCAGGGCTGGCACTCTGTCGATACCCCACCGAGACCCCATTGGGGCCAATACGCCCGCGTTTC
TTCCTTTTCCCCACCCCACCCCCCAAGTTCGGGTGAAGGCCCAGGGCTCGCAGCCAACGTCGGGGCGGCA
GGCCCTGCCATAGCCTCAGGTTACTCATATATACTTTAGATTGATTTAAAACTTCATTTTTAATTTAAAA
GGATCTAGGTGAAGATCCTTTTTGATAATCTCATGACCAAAATCCCTTAACGTGAGTTTTCGTTCCACTG
AGCGTCAGACCCCGTAGAAAAGATCAAAGGATCTTCTTGAGATCCTTTTTTTCTGCGCGTAATCTGCTGC
TTGCAAACAAAAAAACCACCGCTACCAGCGGTGGTTTGTTTGCCGGATCAAGAGCTACCAACTCTTTTTC
CGAAGGTAACTGGCTTCAGCAGAGCGCAGATACCAAATACTGTTCTTCTAGTGTAGCCGTAGTTAGGCCA
CCACTTCAAGAACTCTGTAGCACCGCCTACATACCTCGCTCTGCTAATCCTGTTACCAGTGGCTGCTGCC
AGTGGCGATAAGTCGTGTCTTACCGGGTTGGACTCAAGACGATAGTTACCGGATAAGGCGCAGCGGTCGG
GCTGAACGGGGGGTTCGTGCACACAGCCCAGCTTGGAGCGAACGACCTACACCGAACTGAGATACCTACA
GCGTGAGCTATGAGAAAGCGCCACGCTTCCCGAAGGGAGAAAGGCGGACAGGTATCCGGTAAGCGGCAGG
GTCGGAACAGGAGAGCGCACGAGGGAGCTTCCAGGGGGAAACGCCTGGTATCTTTATAGTCCTGTCGGGT
TTCGCCACCTCTGACTTGAGCGTCGATTTTTGTGATGCTCGTCAGGGGGGCGGAGCCTATGGAAAAACGC
CAGCAACGCGGCCTTTTTACGGTTCCTGGCCTTTTGCTGGCCTTTTGCTCACATGTTCTTTCCTGCGTTA
TCCCCTGATTCTGTGGATAACCGTATTACCGCCATGCATTAGTTATTAATAGTAATCAATTACGGGGTCA
TTAGTTCATAGCCCATATATGGAGTTCCG
